Addgene plasmid #59396: pTE101
Purpose: (Empty Backbone) MethyloBrick cloning vector, no promoter; KmR
Depositing lab: Tobias Erb. Depositing organization: ETH Zurich (Swiss Federal Institute of Technology). Publication: A Set of Versatile Brick Vectors and Promoters for the Assembly, Expression, and Integration of Synthetic Operons in Methylobacterium extorquens AM1 and Other Alphaproteobacteria. Schada von Borzyskowski L, Remus-Emsermann M, Weishaupt R, Vorholt JA, Erb TJ. ACS Synth Biol. 2014 Aug 8. 10.1021/sb500221v PubMed 25105793.
Backbone
  Vector backbone: pLM01
  Backbone manufacturer: Vorholt Lab
  Backbone size (bp): 4841
  Modifications to backbone: removed promoter region; introduced new MCS
  Vector type: Bacterial Expression, Synthetic Biology
  Promoter: none
Growth in bacteria
  Bacterial resistance: Kanamycin, 50 μg/mL
  Growth temperature: 37°C
  Growth strain: DH5alpha
  Copy number: High Copy
Gene/Insert
  Cloning method: Restriction Enzyme
  Sequencing primers: 5′ KanR_MCS seq fw
Terms and licenses: Academic/Nonprofit Terms; Industry Terms: Not Available to Industry
Depositor comments: The original backbone plasmid, pLM01, is published in Kaczmarczyk et al., 2011, Journal of Bacteriology: Role of Sphingomonas sp. strain Fr1 PhyR-NepR-σEcfG cascade in general stress response and identification of a negative regulator of PhyR
How to cite: pTE101 was a gift from Tobias Erb (Addgene plasmid # 59396 ; http://n2t.net/addgene:59396 ; RRID:Addgene_59396)
