[The description below was written by a language model from this plasmid's Addgene catalogue record and pLannotate feature annotations shown in this document.]
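Description:
pTE101 is an empty, promoterless cloning vector from the MethyloBrick series, a set of brick-style plasmids built for assembling and expressing synthetic operons in Methylobacterium extorquens AM1 and other Alphaproteobacteria. It derives from the backbone pLM01, from which the promoter region was removed and into which a new multiple cloning site was introduced. The backbone is listed at 4,841 bp and the deposited full sequence at 4,893 nt. No insert is present. Because the plasmid carries no promoter, users must supply their own regulatory sequence together with the genes of interest, which are inserted by restriction enzyme cloning.

The annotated features describe a broad-host-range shuttle design. A high-copy ColE1/pUC-type origin supports propagation in E. coli. The IncP oriV, together with the trfA gene encoding the replication initiator that activates it, allows replication in a wide range of Gram-negative hosts, consistent with the intended alphaproteobacterial targets. An IncP oriT with the adjacent traJ gene makes the plasmid mobilisable by conjugation when the remaining transfer functions are supplied in trans by a helper. Only a short traI fragment is present. Selection is by kanamycin through the aph(3')-Ia aminoglycoside phosphotransferase gene. The short β-lactamase and TetR fragments detected in the sequence appear to be non-functional remnants of earlier vector construction rather than usable markers. The cloning site itself is not annotated in the feature table, so its exact position and enzyme content cannot be stated from this record.
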