Features (pLannotate 1.2.2; 9 found; start..end, strand, type, name):
     11..642     +  rep_origin     oriV: incP origin of replication
    720..933     +  CDS            bla(M) (fragment): β-lactamase lacking the signal sequence; bla(M); allows cytosolic expression of β-lactamase
   1105..1693    +  rep_origin     ori: high-copy-number ColE1/pMB1/pBR322/pUC origin of replication
   1849..2664    -  CDS            KanR: aminoglycoside phosphotransferase; aph(3')-Ia; confers resistance to kanamycin in bacteria or G418 (Geneticin®) in eukaryotes
   2773..2794    -  CDS            TetR (fragment): tetracycline resistance regulatory protein; tetR
   2818..3966    -  CDS            trfA: trans-acting replication protein that binds to and activates oriV
   4096..4200    -  CDS            traI (fragment): TRAI6_ECOLX - Experimental evidence at protein level: Swiss-Prot protein existence level 1. The initiation process of transfer DNA synthesis requires the interaction of at least three plasmid-specific components (TraH, I, and J) at the transfer origin resulting in the assembly of a specialised nucleoprotein complex - the relaxosome. Site- and strand-specific cleavage at the transfer origin is dependent on TraI and TraJ. From Escherichia coli.
   4238..4609    -  CDS            traJ: oriT-recognizing protein; traJ
   4642..4751    -  oriT           oriT: incP origin of transfer
>Addgene plasmid #59396 | pTE101 | depositor full sequence | sequence record 92160 | pTE101 sequence 4893 bps
GACCCTTTCCGACGCTCACCGGGCTGGTTGCCCTCGCCGCTGGGCTGGCGGCCGTCTATGGCCCTGCAAA
CGCGCCAGAAACGCCGTCGAAGCCGTGTGCGAGACACCGCGGCCGCCGGCGTTGTGGATACCTCGCGGAA
AACTTGGCCCTCACTGACAGATGAGGGGCGGACGTTGACACTTGAGGGGCCGACTCACCCGGCGCGGCGT
TGACAGATGAGGGGCAGGCTCGATTTCGGCCGGCGACGTGGAGCTGGCCAGCCTCGCAAATCGGCGAAAA
CGCCTGATTTTACGCGAGTTTCCCACAGATGATGTGGACAAGCCTGGGGATAAGTGCCCTGCGGTATTGA
CACTTGAGGGGCGCGACTACTGACAGATGAGGGGCGCGATCCTTGACACTTGAGGGGCAGAGTGCTGACA
GATGAGGGGCGCACCTATTGACATTTGAGGGGCTGTCCACAGGCAGAAAATCCAGCATTTGCAAGGGTTT
CCGCCCGTTTTTCGGCCACCGCTAACCTGTCTTTTAACCTGCTTTTAAACCAATATTTATAAACCTTGTT
TTTAACCAGGGCTGCGCCCTGTGCGCGTGACCGCGCACGCCGAAGGGGGGTGCCCCCCCTTCTCGAACCC
TCCCGGCCCGCTAACGCGGGCCTCCCATCCCCCCAGGGGCTGCGCCCCTCGGCCGCGAACGGCCTCACCC
CAAAAATGGCAGCCAAGCTGACCACTTCTGCGCTCGGCCCTTCCGGCTGGCTGGTTTATTGCTGATAAAT
CTGGAGCCGGTGAGCGTGGGTCTCGCGGTATCATTGCAGCACTGGGGCCAGATGGTAAGCCCTCCCGTAT
CGTAGTTATCTACACGACGGGGAGTCAGGCAACTATGGATGAACGAAATAGACAGATCGCTGAGATAGGT
GCCTCACTGATTAAGCATTGGTAACTGTCAGACCAAGTTTACTCATATATACTTTAGATTGATTTAAAAC
TTCATTTTTAATTTAAAAGGATCTAGGTGAAGATCCTTTTTGATAATCTCATGACCAAAATCCCTTAACG
TGAGTTTTCGTTCCACTGAGCGTCAGACCCCGTAGAAAAGATCAAAGGATCTTCTTGAGATCCTTTTTTT
CTGCGCGTAATCTGCTGCTTGCAAACAAAAAAACCACCGCTACCAGCGGTGGTTTGTTTGCCGGATCAAG
AGCTACCAACTCTTTTTCCGAAGGTAACTGGCTTCAGCAGAGCGCAGATACCAAATACTGTTCTTCTAGT
GTAGCCGTAGTTAGGCCACCACTTCAAGAACTCTGTAGCACCGCCTACATACCTCGCTCTGCTAATCCTG
TTACCAGTGGCTGCTGCCAGTGGCGATAAGTCGTGTCTTACCGGGTTGGACTCAAGACGATAGTTACCGG
ATAAGGCGCAGCGGTCGGGCTGAACGGGGGGTTCGTGCACACAGCCCAGCTTGGAGCGAACGACCTACAC
CGAACTGAGATACCTACAGCGTGAGCTATGAGAAAGCGCCACGCTTCCCGAAGGGAGAAAGGCGGACAGG
TATCCGGTAAGCGGCAGGGTCGGAACAGGAGAGCGCACGAGGGAGCTTCCAGGGGGAAACGCCTGGTATC
TTTATAGTCCTGTCGGGTTTCGCCACCTCTGACTTGAGCGTCGATTTTTGTGATGCTCGTCAGGGGGGCG
GAGCCTATGGAAAAACGCCAGCAACGCGGCCTTTTTACGGTTCCTGGCCTTTTGCTGGCCTTTTGCTCAC
ATGGAATTCTGTACATCTAGAAATAAGAAGGAGATATAATTAATCCATGGCAATTGAAGCTTAGATCTTG
ACTAGTCCTGCAGGTACCTAATTCCTGATTAGAAAAACTCATCGAGCATCAAATGAAACTGCAATTTATT
CATATCAGGATTATCAATACCATATTTTTGAAAAAGCCGTTTCTGTAATGAAGGAGAAAACTCACCGAGG
CAGTTCCATAGGATGGCAAGATCCTGGTATCGGTCTGCGATTCCGACTCGTCCAACATCAATACAACCTA
TTAATTTCCCCTCGTCAAAAATAAGGTTATCAAGTGAGAAATCACCATGAGTGACGACTGAATCCGGTGA
GAATGGCAAAAGCTTATGCATTTCTTTCCAGACTTGTTCAACAGGCCAGCCATTACGCTCGTCATCAAAA
TCACTCGCATCAACCAAACCGTTATTCATTCGTGATTGCGCCTGAGCGAGACGAAATACGCGATCGCTGT
TAAAAGGACAATTACAAACAGGAATCGAATGCAACCGGCGCAGGAACACTGCCAGCGCATCAACAATATT
TTCACCTGAATCAGGATATTCTTCTAATACCTGGAATGCTGTTTTCCCGGGGATCGCAGTGGTGAGTAAC
CATGCATCATCAGGAGTACGGATAAAATGCTTGATGGTCGGAAGAGGCATAAATTCCGTCAGCCAGTTTA
GTCTGACCATCTCATCTGTAACATCATTGGCAACGCTACCTTTGCCATGTTTCAGAAACAACTCTGGCGC
ATCGGGCTTCCCATACAATCGATAGATTGTCGCACCTGATTGCCCGACATTATCGCGAGCCCATTTATAC
CCATATAAATCAGCATCCATGTTGGAATTTAATCGCGGCCTCGAGCAAGACGTTTCCCGTTGAATATGGC
TCATAACACCCCTTGTATTACTGTTTATGTAAGCAGACAGTTTTATTGTTCATGATGATATATTTTTATC
TTGTGCAATGTAACATCAGAGATTTTGAGACACAACGTGGCTAGCGCTGGCTGCTGAACCCCCAGCCGGA
ACTGACCCCACAAGGCCCTAGCGTTTGCAATGCACCAGGTCATCATTGACCCAGGCGTGTTCCACCAGGC
CGCTGCCTCGCAACTCTTCGCAGGCTTCGCCGACCTGCTCGCGCCACTTCTTCACGCGGGTGGAATCCGA
TCCGCACATGAGGCGGAAGGTTTCCAGCTTGAGCGGGTACGGCTCCCGGTGCGAGCTGAAATAGTCGAAC
ATCCGTCGGGCCGTCGGCGACAGCTTGCGGTACTTCTCCCATATGAATTTCGTGTAGTGGTCGCCAGCAA
ACAGCACGACGATTTCCTCGTCGATCAGGACCTGGCAACGGGACGTTTTCTTGCCACGGTCCAGGACGCG
GAAGCGGTGCAGCAGCGACACCGATTCCAGGTGCCCAACGCGGTCGGACGTGAAGCCCATCGCCGTCGCC
TGTAGGCGCGACAGGCATTCCTCGGCCTTCGTGTAATACCGGCCATTGATCGACCAGCCCAGGTCCTGGC
AAAGCTCGTAGAACGTGAAGGTGATCGGCTCGCCGATAGGGGTGCGCTTCGCGTACTCCAACACCTGCTG
CCACACCAGTTCGTCATCGTCGGCCCGCAGCTCGACGCCGGTGTAGGTGATCTTCACGTCCTTGTTGACG
TGGAAAATGACCTTGTTTTGCAGCGCCTCGCGCGGGATTTTCTTGTTGCGCGTGGTGAACAGGGCAGAGC
GGGCCGTGTCGTTTGGCATCGCTCGCATCGTGTCCGGCCACGGCGCAATATCGAACAAGGAAAGCTGCAT
TTCCTTGATCTGCTGCTTCGTGTGTTTCAGCAACGCGGCCTGCTTGGCCTCGCTGACCTGTTTTGCCAGG
TCCTCGCCGGCGGTTTTTCGCTTCTTGGTCGTCATAGTTCCTCGCGTGTCGATGGTCATCGACTTCGCCA
AACCTGCCGCCTCCTGTTCGAGACGACGCGAACGCTCCACGGCGGCCGATGGCGCGGGCAGGGCAGGGGG
AGCCAGTTGCACGCTGTCGCGCTCGATCTTGGCCGTAGCTTGCTGGACCATCGAGCCGACGGACTGGAAG
GTTTCGCGGGGCGCACGCATGACGGTGCGGCTTGCGATGGTTTCGGCATCCTCGGCGGAAAACCCCGCGT
CGATCAGTTCTTGCCTGTATGCCTTCCGGTCAAACGTCCGATTCATTCACCCTCCTTGCGGGATTGCCCC
GACTCACGCCGGGGCAATGTGCCCTTATTCCTGATTTGACCCGCCTGGTGCCTTGGTGTCCAGATAATCC
ACCTTATCGGCAATGAAGTCGGTCCCGTAGACCGTCTGGCCGTCCTTCTCGTACTTGGTATTCCGAATCT
TGCCCTGCACGAATACCAGCTCCGCGAAGTCGCTCTTCTTGATGGAGCGCATGGGGACGTGCTTGGCAAT
CACGCGCACCCCCCGGCCGTTTTAGCGGCTAAAAAAGTCATGGCTCTGCCCTCGGGCGGACCACGCCCAT
CATGACCTTGCCAAGCTCGTCCTGCTTCTCTTCGATCTTCGCCAGCAGGGCGAGGATCGTGGCATCACCG
AACCGCGCCGTGCGCGGGTCGTCGGTGAGCCAGAGTTTCAGCAGGCCGCCCAGGCGGCCCAGGTCGCCAT
TGATGCGGGCCAGCTCGCGGACGTGCTCATAGTCCACGACGCCCGTGATTTTGTAGCCCTGGCCGACGGC
CAGCAGGTAGGCCTACAGGCTCATGCCGGCCGCCGCCGCCTTTTCCTCAATCGCTCTTCGTTCGTCTGGA
AGGCAGTACACCTTGATAGGTGGGCTGCCCTTCCTGGTTGGCTTGGTTTCATCAGCCATCCGCTTGCCCT
CATCTGTTACGCCGGCGGTAGCCGGCCAGCCTCGCAGAGCAGGATTCCCGTTGAGCACCGCCAGGTGCGA
ATAAGGGACAGTGAAGAAGGAACACCCGCTCGCGGGTGGGCCTACTTCACCTATCCTGCCCGGCTGACGC
CGTTGGATACACCAAGGAAAGTCTACACGAACCCTTTGGCAAAATCCTGTATATCGTGCGAAAAAGGATG
GATATACCGAAAAAATCGCTATAATGACCCCGAAGCAGGGTTATGCAGCGGAAAAGATCCGTC
