>Addgene plasmid #59396 | pTE101 | addgene partial sequence | sequence record 95312 | Kan-R 5'-ATCGCGAGCCCATTTATACC-3'
GACGTTTCCCGTTGAATATGGCTCATAACACCCCTTGTATTACTGTTTATGTAAGCAGACAGTTTTATTG
TTCATGATGATATATTTTTATCTTGTGCAATGTAACATCAGAGATTTTGAGACACAACGTGGCTAGCGCT
GGCTGCTGAACCCCCAGCCGGAACTGACCCCACAAGGCCCTAGCGTTTGCAATGCACCAGGTCATCATTG
ACCCAGGCGTGTTCCACCAGGCCGCTGCCTCGCAACTCTTCGCAGGCTTCGCCGACCTGCTCGCGCCACT
TCTTCACGCGGGTGGAATCCGATCCGCACATGAGGCGGAAGGTTTCCAGCTTGAGCGGGTACGGCTCCCG
GTGCGAGCTGAAATAGTCGAACATCCGTCGGGCCGTCGGCGACAGCTTGCGGTACTTCTCCCATATGAAT
TTCGTGTAGTGGTCGCCAGCAAACAGCACGACGATTTCCTCGTCGATCAGGACCTGGCAACGGGACGTTT
TCTTGCCACGGTCCAGGACGCGGAAGCGGTGCAGCAGCGACACCGATTCCAGGTGCCCAACGCGGTCGGA
CGTGAAGCCCATCGCCGTCGCCTGTAGGCGCGACAGGCATTCCTCGGCCTTCGTGTAATACCGGCCATTG
ATCGACCAGCCCAGGTCCTGGCAAAGCTCGTAGAACGTGAAGGTGATCGGCTCGCCGATAGGGGTGCGCT
TCGCGTACTCCAACACCTGCTGCCACACCAGTTCGTCATCGTCGGCCCGCAGCTCGACG
