>Addgene plasmid #59396 | pTE101 | addgene partial sequence | sequence record 100427 | TraJ-rev 5'-ctcttcgttcgtctggaagg-3'
TTCCTGGTTGGCTTGGTTTCATCAGCCATCCGCTTGCCCTCATCTGTTACGCCGGCGGTAGCCGGCCAGC
CTCGCAGAGCAGGATTCCCGTTGAGCACCGCCAGGTGCGAATAAGGGACAGTGAAGAAGGAACACCCGCT
CGCGGGTGGGCCTACTTCACCTATCCTGCCCGGCTGACGCCGTTGGATACACCAAGGAAAGTCTACACGA
ACCCTTTGGCAAAATCCTGTATATCGTGCGAAAAAGGATGGATATACCGAAAAAATCGCTATAATGACCC
CGAAGCAGGGTTATGCAGCGGAAAAGATCCGTCGACCCTTTCCGACGCTCACCGGGCTGGTTGCCCTCGC
CGCTGGGCTGGCGGCCGTCTATGGCCCTGCAAACGCGCCAGAAACGCCGTCGAAGCCGTGTGCGAGACAC
CGCGGCCGCCGGCGTTGTGGATACCTCGCGGAAAACTTGGCCCTCACTGACAGATGAGGGGCGGACGTTG
ACACTTGAGGGGCCGACTCACCCGGCGCGGCGTTGACAGATGAGGGGCAGGCTCGATTTCGGCCGGCGA
